Addgene plasmid #169337: pCDNA5/FRT/Halo-Tag7-Geminin(1/110)_P2A_HaloTag9-Cdt(1-100)Cy+
Purpose: Expression of the LT-Fucci(SCA) in mammalian cells
Depositing lab: Kai Johnsson. Publication: Engineered HaloTag variants for fluorescence lifetime multiplexing. Frei MS, Tarnawski M, Roberti MJ, Koch B, Hiblot J, Johnsson K. Nat Methods. 2021 Dec 16. pii: 10.1038/s41592-021-01341-x. doi: 10.1038/s41592-021-01341-x. PubMed 34916672.
Backbone
  Vector backbone: pCDNA5/FRT
  Vector type: Mammalian Expression
  Selectable markers: Hygromycin
Growth in bacteria
  Bacterial resistance: Ampicillin, 100 μg/mL
  Growth temperature: 37°C
  Growth strain: DH5alpha
  Copy number: High Copy
Gene/Insert
  Gene/Insert name: Fucci(SCA)
  Species: H. sapiens (human)
  Mutation: HaloTag9 = HaloTag7-Q165H-P174R
  Entrez Gene: GMNN (a.k.a. Gem, MGORS6); CDT1 (a.k.a. DUP, RIS2)
  Tag / fusion protein: HaloTag7-Geminin(1/110) (N terminal on insert); HaloTag9-Cdt(1-100)Cy+ (N terminal on insert)
  Cloning method: Gibson Cloning
  Sequencing primers: 5′ Unknown
Terms and licenses: Academic/Nonprofit Terms; Industry Terms: Not Available to Industry
How to cite: pCDNA5/FRT/Halo-Tag7-Geminin(1/110)_P2A_HaloTag9-Cdt(1-100)Cy+ was a gift from Kai Johnsson (Addgene plasmid # 169337 ; http://n2t.net/addgene:169337 ; RRID:Addgene_169337)
