[The description below was written by a language model from this plasmid's Addgene catalogue record and pLannotate feature annotations shown in this document.]
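Description:
pCDNA5/FRT/Halo-Tag7-Geminin(1/110)_P2A_HaloTag9-Cdt(1-100)Cy+ is a 7,570 nt mammalian expression plasmid built on the pCDNA5/FRT backbone. It is maintained in E. coli at high copy through a ColE1/pUC-type origin and an ampicillin resistance gene (β-lactamase under its own promoter). The backbone carries an FRT site placed directly upstream of a hygromycin resistance coding sequence followed by an SV40 poly(A) signal. No complete promoter is annotated in front of HygR. This fits the usual design of such vectors, in which FLP-mediated recombination into a genomic FRT landing site supplies the promoter and allows hygromycin selection of single-copy, isogenic stable lines. Several short annotations, including fragments of the f1 ori, SV40 promoter, ble, lacI and HIV-1 LTR, appear to be backbone remnants or partial matches rather than functional parts.

The payload is a single open reading frame driven by the CMV enhancer/promoter, with a T7 promoter just upstream, and terminated by the bGH poly(A) signal. It encodes HaloTag7 fused to residues 1–110 of human Geminin, a P2A self-cleaving peptide (named in the construct title but not annotated), and HaloTag9 (HaloTag7 with Q165H and P174R) fused to a Cdt1(1–100)Cy+ fragment. The automated annotation labels the second HaloTag as the parental dehalogenase dhaA and matches the Cdt1 segment to mouse, whereas the catalogue lists the insert as human. The P2A lets both fusions be produced from one transcript. The Geminin and Cdt1 degrons are degraded in different cell-cycle phases, as in Fucci reporters, so each HaloTag variant accumulates in its own phases. According to the record, the plasmid expresses LT-Fucci(SCA), a cell-cycle reporter from work on HaloTag variants for fluorescence lifetime multiplexing, which implies the two tags are told apart by the fluorescence lifetime of a bound chloroalkane dye.
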