Features (pLannotate 1.2.2; 23 found; start..end, strand, type, name):
     28..80      -  misc_feature   bom (fragment): basis of mobility region from pBR322
    235..614     +  enhancer       CMV enhancer: human cytomegalovirus immediate early enhancer
    615..818     +  promoter       CMV promoter: human cytomegalovirus (CMV) immediate early promoter
    814..847     +  LTR            5' LTR (truncated) (fragment): truncated 5' long terminal repeat (LTR) from HIV-1
    863..881     +  promoter       T7 promoter: promoter for bacteriophage T7 RNA polymerase
    926..1809    +  CDS            HaloTag® (fragment): modified bacterial dehalogenase that forms covalent bonds with chloroalkane derivatives
   1847..2176    +  CDS            GMNN (fragment): GEMI_HUMAN - Experimental evidence at protein level: Swiss-Prot protein existence level 1. Inhibits DNA replication by preventing the incorporation of MCM complex into pre-replication complex (pre-RC) (PubMed:9635433, PubMed:14993212, PubMed:20129055, PubMed:24064211). It is degraded during the mitotic phase of the cell cycle (PubMed:9635433, PubMed:14993212, PubMed:24064211). Its destruction at the metaphase- anaphase transition permits replication in the succeeding cell cycle (PubMed:9635433, PubMed:14993212, PubMed:24064211). Inhibits histone acetyltransferase activity of KAT7/HBO1 in a CDT
   2246..3121    +  CDS            dhaA: DHAA_PSEPV - Experimental evidence at protein level: Swiss-Prot protein existence level 1. Catalyzes hydrolytic cleavage of carbon-halogen bonds in halogenated aliphatic compounds, leading to the formation of the corresponding primary alcohols, halide ions and protons. Has a broad substrate specificity, as it is able to dehalogenate mono- and di- chlorinated and brominated alkanes (up to at least C10), and the two isomers of 1,3-dichloropropene to 3-chloroallyl alcohol; the highest activity was found with 1,2-dibromoethane, while no activity was observed with the analog 1,2-dichloroethane. Fro
   3188..3466    +  CDS            Cdt1 (fragment): CDT1_MOUSE - Also known as Ris2 From Mus musculus (Mouse).
   3528..3752    +  polyA_signal   bGH poly(A) signal: bovine growth hormone polyadenylation signal
   3756..3777    +  promoter       SV40 promoter (fragment): SV40 enhancer and early promoter
   3798..4031    +  rep_origin     f1 ori (fragment) (sequence partly withheld): f1 bacteriophage origin of replication; arrow indicates direction of (+) strand synthesis
   4036..4083    +  protein_bind   FRT: FLP-mediated recombination occurs in the 8-bp core sequence TCTAGAAA (Turan and Bode, 2011). FLP recombinase from the Saccharomyces cerevisiae 2μ plasmid
   4091..5113    +  CDS            HygR: aminoglycoside phosphotransferase from E. coli; aph(4)-Ia; confers resistance to hygromycin
   5123..5248    +  CDS            ble (fragment): BLE_KLEPN - Experimental evidence at protein level: Swiss-Prot protein existence level 1. Binding protein with a strong affinity to the bleomycin family of antibiotics. Binds to CL990; an antimitotic-antibiotic compound. From Klebsiella pneumoniae.
   5243..5364    +  polyA_signal   SV40 poly(A) signal: SV40 polyadenylation signal
   5437..5453    -  protein_bind   lac operator: The lac repressor binds to the lac operator to inhibit transcription in E. coli. This inhibition can be relieved by adding lactose or isopropyl-β-D-thiogalactopyranoside (IPTG). lac repressor encoded by lacI
   5461..5491    -  promoter       lac promoter: promoter for the E. coli lac operon
   5506..5527    -  protein_bind   CAP binding site: CAP binding activates transcription in the presence of cAMP. E. coli catabolite activator protein
   5540..5632    -  CDS            lacI (fragment): lac repressor; lacI; The lac repressor binds to the lac operator to inhibit transcription in E. coli. This inhibition can be relieved by adding lactose or isopropyl-β-D-thiogalactopyranoside (IPTG).
   5815..6403    -  rep_origin     ori: high-copy-number ColE1/pMB1/pBR322/pUC origin of replication
   6574..7434    -  CDS            AmpR: β-lactamase; bla; confers resistance to ampicillin, carbenicillin, and related antibiotics
   7435..7539    -  promoter       AmpR promoter: bla
>Addgene plasmid #169337 | pCDNA5/FRT/Halo-Tag7-Geminin(1/110)_P2A_HaloTag9-Cdt(1-100)Cy+ | addgene full sequence | sequence record 333245 | Addgene NGS Result
GACGGATCGGGAGATCTCCCGATCCCCTATGGTGCACTCTCAGTACAATCTGCTCTGATGCCGCATAGTT
AAGCCAGTATCTGCTCCCTGCTTGTGTGTTGGAGGTCGCTGAGTAGTGCGCGAGCAAAATTTAAGCTACA
ACAAGGCAAGGCTTGACCGACAATTGCATGAAGAATCTGCTTAGGGTTAGGCGTTTTGCGCTGCTTCGCG
ATGTACGGGCCAGATATACGCGTTGACATTGATTATTGACTAGTTATTAATAGTAATCAATTACGGGGTC
ATTAGTTCATAGCCCATATATGGAGTTCCGCGTTACATAACTTACGGTAAATGGCCCGCCTGGCTGACCG
CCCAACGACCCCCGCCCATTGACGTCAATAATGACGTATGTTCCCATAGTAACGCCAATAGGGACTTTCC
ATTGACGTCAATGGGTGGAGTATTTACGGTAAACTGCCCACTTGGCAGTACATCAAGTGTATCATATGCC
AAGTACGCCCCCTATTGACGTCAATGACGGTAAATGGCCCGCCTGGCATTATGCCCAGTACATGACCTTA
TGGGACTTTCCTACTTGGCAGTACATCTACGTATTAGTCATCGCTATTACCATGGTGATGCGGTTTTGGC
AGTACATCAATGGGCGTGGATAGCGGTTTGACTCACGGGGATTTCCAAGTCTCCACCCCATTGACGTCAA
TGGGAGTTTGTTTTGGCACCAAAATCAACGGGACTTTCCAAAATGTCGTAACAACTCCGCCCCATTGACG
CAAATGGGCGGTAGGCGTGTACGGTGGGAGGTCTATATAAGCAGAGCTCTCTGGCTAACTAGAGAACCCA
CTGCTTACTGGCTTATCGAAATTAATACGACTCACTATAGGGAGACCCAAGCTGGCTAGCGTTTAAACTT
ACCACCATGGGATCCGAAATCGGTACTGGCTTTCCATTCGACCCCCATTATGTGGAAGTCCTGGGCGAGC
GCATGCACTACGTCGATGTTGGTCCGCGCGATGGCACCCCTGTGCTGTTCCTGCACGGTAACCCGACCTC
CTCCTACGTGTGGCGCAACATCATCCCGCATGTTGCACCGACCCATCGCTGCATTGCTCCAGACCTGATC
GGTATGGGCAAATCCGACAAACCAGACCTGGGTTATTTCTTCGACGACCACGTCCGCTTCATGGATGCCT
TCATCGAAGCCCTGGGTCTGGAAGAGGTCGTCCTGGTCATTCACGACTGGGGCTCCGCTCTGGGTTTCCA
CTGGGCCAAGCGCAATCCAGAGCGCGTCAAAGGTATTGCATTTATGGAGTTCATCCGCCCTATCCCGACC
TGGGACGAATGGCCAGAATTTGCCCGCGAGACCTTCCAGGCCTTCCGCACCACCGACGTCGGCCGCAAGC
TGATCATCGATCAGAACGTTTTTATCGAGGGTACGCTGCCGATGGGTGTCGTCCGCCCGCTGACTGAAGT
CGAGATGGACCATTACCGCGAGCCGTTCCTGAATCCTGTTGACCGCGAGCCACTGTGGCGCTTCCCAAAC
GAGCTGCCAATCGCCGGTGAGCCAGCGAACATCGTCGCGCTGGTCGAAGAATACATGGACTGGCTGCACC
AGTCCCCTGTCCCGAAGCTGCTGTTCTGGGGCACCCCAGGCGTTCTGATCCCACCGGCCGAAGCCGCTCG
CCTGGCCAAAAGCCTGCCTAACTGCAAGGCTGTGGACATCGGCCCGGGTCTGAATCTGCTGCAAGAAGAC
AACCCGGACCTGATCGGCAGCGAGATCGCGCGCTGGCTGTCTACTCTGGAGATTTCCGGTTACAAGGATA
TCCATGCACACTGGCGGCCGCTCGAGATGAATCCCAGTATGAAGCAGAAACAAGAAGAAATCAAAGAGAA
TATAAAGAATAGTTCTGTCCCAAGAAGAACTCTGAAGATGATTCAGCCTTCTGCATCTGGATCTCTTGTT
GGAAGAGAAAATGAGCTGTCCGCAGGCTTGTCCAAAAGGAAACATCGGAATGACCACTTAACATCTACAA
CTTCCAGCCCTGGGGTTATTGTCCCAGAATCTAGTGAAAATAAAAATCTTGGAGGAGTCACCCAGGAGTC
ATTTGATCTTATGATTAAAGAAAATCCATCCTCTCAGTATTGGAAGGAAGTGGCAGAAAAACGGAGAAAG
GCGCTGGGCAGTGGAGCTACTAACTTCAGCCTGCTGAAGCAGGCTGGTGACGTCGAGGAGAATCCTGGCC
CAGGGAGCGAGATTGGCACAGGGTTTCCCTTTGACCCTCATTACGTTGAGGTGCTGGGTGAGAGGATGCA
CTATGTCGATGTGGGACCCCGTGATGGCACACCTGTGCTGTTTCTCCATGGCAATCCTACCAGCTCCTAT
GTGTGGAGGAACATCATACCGCATGTGGCTCCAACGCACCGATGTATCGCACCAGATCTGATCGGGATGG
GAAAGAGCGACAAACCTGATCTGGGATACTTCTTCGATGACCACGTGCGCTTCATGGACGCCTTTATCGA
GGCTTTGGGGCTTGAGGAGGTAGTGCTGGTCATCCACGATTGGGGATCTGCCCTGGGGTTTCATTGGGCG
AAACGCAATCCTGAGAGGGTTAAGGGCATAGCCTTCATGGAGTTCATACGGCCCATTCCAACATGGGACG
AATGGCCGGAATTTGCTCGGGAAACCTTTCAAGCGTTCCGCACTACCGATGTTGGGAGAAAGCTCATCAT
CGACCACAACGTGTTCATCGAAGGAACTCTCCGGATGGGTGTGGTACGACCCTTGACTGAAGTCGAGATG
GACCACTATAGAGAGCCGTTTCTCAACCCAGTGGACAGAGAACCTCTGTGGAGGTTCCCCAACGAACTTC
CCATTGCAGGCGAACCAGCCAATATCGTCGCCCTCGTTGAGGAGTACATGGACTGGTTGCATCAGTCACC
AGTACCCAAGCTGTTGTTCTGGGGTACACCAGGAGTGCTGATTCCTCCCGCAGAAGCAGCTCGGCTGGCT
AAGTCTCTTCCCAACTGCAAAGCCGTCGACATTGGCCCAGGTCTGAATCTGCTTCAGGAGGATAATCCTG
ATCTGATTGGCAGTGAGATTGCCAGATGGCTGTCAACCCTGGAAATCTCCGGCTACTCAATGTTGCCTTC
CCTGGGCGATATCCATGCACACTGGCGGCCGCTCGAAATGGAGCAGCGCCGCGTCACCGACTTCTTCGCG
CGCCGCCGCCCCGGGCCCCCCCGCATCGCGCCGCCCAAGCTGGCCTGCCGCACCCCCAGCCCCGCCAGGC
CCGCACTCCGCGCCCCGGCCTCCGCTACCAGTGGCAGCCGCAAGCGCGCCCGCCCGCCCGCCGCCCCCGG
ACGCGACCAGGCCAGGCCACCGGCCCGCAGGAGACTGCGGCTGTCGGTGGACGAGGTTTCCAGCCCCAGT
ACCCCCGAGGCCCCAGACATCCCAGCCTGCCCTTCTCCGGGCCAGAAGATAAAGAAATAATCTAGAGGGC
CCGTTTAAACCCGCTGATCAGCCTCGACTGTGCCTTCTAGTTGCCAGCCATCTGTTGTTTGCCCCTCCCC
CGTGCCTTCCTTGACCCTGGAAGGTGCCACTCCCACTGTCCTTTCCTAATAAAATGAGGAAATTGCATCG
CATTGTCTGAGTAGGTGTCATTCTATTCTGGGGGGTGGGGTGGGGCAGGACAGCAAGGGGGAGGATTGGG
AAGACAATAGCAGGCATGCTGGGGATGCGGTGGGCTCTATGGCTTCTGAGGCGGAAAGAACCAGCTGGGG
CTCTAGGGGGTATCCCC
[124 nt withheld, positions 3798-3921]
C
[91 nt withheld, positions 3923-4013]
AGGGTGATGGTTCACGTACCTAGAAGTTCCTATTCCGAAGTTCCTATTCTCTAGAAAGTATAGGAACTTC
CTTGGCCAAAAAGCCTGAACTCACCGCGACGTCTGTCGAGAAGTTTCTGATCGAAAAGTTCGACAGCGTC
TCCGACCTGATGCAGCTCTCGGAGGGCGAAGAATCTCGTGCTTTCAGCTTCGATGTAGGAGGGCGTGGAT
ATGTCCTGCGGGTAAATAGCTGCGCCGATGGTTTCTACAAAGATCGTTATGTTTATCGGCACTTTGCATC
GGCCGCGCTCCCGATTCCGGAAGTGCTTGACATTGGGGAATTCAGCGAGAGCCTGACCTATTGCATCTCC
CGCCGTGCACAGGGTGTCACGTTGCAAGACCTGCCTGAAACCGAACTGCCCGCTGTTCTGCAGCCGGTCG
CGGAGGCCATGGATGCGATCGCTGCGGCCGATCTTAGCCAGACGAGCGGGTTCGGCCCATTCGGACCGCA
AGGAATCGGTCAATACACTACATGGCGTGATTTCATATGCGCGATTGCTGATCCCCATGTGTATCACTGG
CAAACTGTGATGGACGACACCGTCAGTGCGTCCGTCGCGCAGGCTCTCGATGAGCTGATGCTTTGGGCCG
AGGACTGCCCCGAAGTCCGGCACCTCGTGCACGCGGATTTCGGCTCCAACAATGTCCTGACGGACAATGG
CCGCATAACAGCGGTCATTGACTGGAGCGAGGCGATGTTCGGGGATTCCCAATACGAGGTCGCCAACATC
TTCTTCTGGAGGCCGTGGTTGGCTTGTATGGAGCAGCAGACGCGCTACTTCGAGCGGAGGCATCCGGAGC
TTGCAGGATCGCCGCGGCTCCGGGCGTATATGCTCCGCATTGGTCTTGACCAACTCTATCAGAGCTTGGT
TGACGGCAATTTCGATGATGCAGCTTGGGCGCAGGGTCGATGCGACGCAATCGTCCGATCCGGAGCCGGG
ACTGTCGGGCGTACACAAATCGCCCGCAGAAGCGCGGCCGTCTGGACCGATGGCTGTGTAGAAGTACTCG
CCGATAGTGGAAACCGACGCCCCAGCACTCGTCCGAGGGCAAAGGAATAGCACGTACTACGAGATTTCGA
TTCCACCGCCGCCTTCTATGAAAGGTTGGGCTTCGGAATCGTTTTCCGGGACGCCGGCTGGATGATCCTC
CAGCGCGGGGATCTCATGCTGGAGTTCTTCGCCCACCCCAACTTGTTTATTGCAGCTTATAATGGTTACA
AATAAAGCAATAGCATCACAAATTTCACAAATAAAGCATTTTTTTCACTGCATTCTAGTTGTGGTTTGTC
CAAACTCATCAATGTATCTTATCATGTCTGTATACCGTCGACCTCTAGCTAGAGCTTGGCGTAATCATGG
TCATAGCTGTTTCCTGTGTGAAATTGTTATCCGCTCACAATTCCACACAACATACGAGCCGGAAGCATAA
AGTGTAAAGCCTGGGGTGCCTAATGAGTGAGCTAACTCACATTAATTGCGTTGCGCTCACTGCCCGCTTT
CCAGTCGGGAAACCTGTCGTGCCAGCTGCATTAATGAATCGGCCAACGCGCGGGGAGAGGCGGTTTGCGT
ATTGGGCGCTCTTCCGCTTCCTCGCTCACTGACTCGCTGCGCTCGGTCGTTCGGCTGCGGCGAGCGGTAT
CAGCTCACTCAAAGGCGGTAATACGGTTATCCACAGAATCAGGGGATAACGCAGGAAAGAACATGTGAGC
AAAAGGCCAGCAAAAGGCCAGGAACCGTAAAAAGGCCGCGTTGCTGGCGTTTTTCCATAGGCTCCGCCCC
CCTGACGAGCATCACAAAAATCGACGCTCAAGTCAGAGGTGGCGAAACCCGACAGGACTATAAAGATACC
AGGCGTTTCCCCCTGGAAGCTCCCTCGTGCGCTCTCCTGTTCCGACCCTGCCGCTTACCGGATACCTGTC
CGCCTTTCTCCCTTCGGGAAGCGTGGCGCTTTCTCATAGCTCACGCTGTAGGTATCTCAGTTCGGTGTAG
GTCGTTCGCTCCAAGCTGGGCTGTGTGCACGAACCCCCCGTTCAGCCCGACCGCTGCGCCTTATCCGGTA
ACTATCGTCTTGAGTCCAACCCGGTAAGACACGACTTATCGCCACTGGCAGCAGCCACTGGTAACAGGAT
TAGCAGAGCGAGGTATGTAGGCGGTGCTACAGAGTTCTTGAAGTGGTGGCCTAACTACGGCTACACTAGA
AGAACAGTATTTGGTATCTGCGCTCTGCTGAAGCCAGTTACCTTCGGAAAAAGAGTTGGTAGCTCTTGAT
CCGGCAAACAAACCACCGCTGGTAGCGGTGGTTTTTTTGTTTGCAAGCAGCAGATTACGCGCAGAAAAAA
AGGATCTCAAGAAGATCCTTTGATCTTTTCTACGGGGTCTGACGCTCAGTGGAACGAAAACTCACGTTAA
GGGATTTTGGTCATGAGATTATCAAAAAGGATCTTCACCTAGATCCTTTTAAATTAAAAATGAAGTTTTA
AATCAATCTAAAGTATATATGAGTAAACTTGGTCTGACAGTTACCAATGCTTAATCAGTGAGGCACCTAT
CTCAGCGATCTGTCTATTTCGTTCATCCATAGTTGCCTGACTCCCCGTCGTGTAGATAACTACGATACGG
GAGGGCTTACCATCTGGCCCCAGTGCTGCAATGATACCGCGAGACCCACGCTCACCGGCTCCAGATTTAT
CAGCAATAAACCAGCCAGCCGGAAGGGCCGAGCGCAGAAGTGGTCCTGCAACTTTATCCGCCTCCATCCA
GTCTATTAATTGTTGCCGGGAAGCTAGAGTAAGTAGTTCGCCAGTTAATAGTTTGCGCAACGTTGTTGCC
ATTGCTACAGGCATCGTGGTGTCACGCTCGTCGTTTGGTATGGCTTCATTCAGCTCCGGTTCCCAACGAT
CAAGGCGAGTTACATGATCCCCCATGTTGTGCAAAAAAGCGGTTAGCTCCTTCGGTCCTCCGATCGTTGT
CAGAAGTAAGTTGGCCGCAGTGTTATCACTCATGGTTATGGCAGCACTGCATAATTCTCTTACTGTCATG
CCATCCGTAAGATGCTTTTCTGTGACTGGTGAGTACTCAACCAAGTCATTCTGAGAATAGTGTATGCGGC
GACCGAGTTGCTCTTGCCCGGCGTCAATACGGGATAATACCGCGCCACATAGCAGAACTTTAAAAGTGCT
CATCATTGGAAAACGTTCTTCGGGGCGAAAACTCTCAAGGATCTTACCGCTGTTGAGATCCAGTTCGATG
TAACCCACTCGTGCACCCAACTGATCTTCAGCATCTTTTACTTTCACCAGCGTTTCTGGGTGAGCAAAAA
CAGGAAGGCAAAATGCCGCAAAAAAGGGAATAAGGGCGACACGGAAATGTTGAATACTCATACTCTTCCT
TTTTCAATATTATTGAAGCATTTATCAGGGTTATTGTCTCATGAGCGGATACATATTTGAATGTATTTAG
AAAAATAAACAAATAGGGGTTCCGCGCACATTTCCCCGAAAAGTGCCACCTGACGTC
